Addgene plasmid #145146: pcDNA3-J chain
Purpose: Mammalian expression plasmid for J chain of polymeric antibody classes
Depositing lab: Erik Procko. Depositing organization: University of Illinois at Urbana-Champaign. Publication: Engineering human ACE2 to optimize binding to the spike protein of SARS coronavirus 2. Chan KK, Dorosky D, Sharma P, Abbasi SA, Dye JM, Kranz DM, Herbert AS, Procko E. Science. 2020 Sep 4;369(6508):1261-1265. doi: 10.1126/science.abc0870. Epub 2020 Aug 4. PubMed 32753553.
Backbone
  Vector backbone: pcDNA3.1(+)
  Backbone manufacturer: Invitrogen
  Backbone size w/o insert (bp): 5332
  Total vector size (bp): 5833
  Vector type: Mammalian Expression
  Selectable markers: Neomycin (select with G418)
Growth in bacteria
  Bacterial resistance: Ampicillin, 100 μg/mL
  Growth temperature: 37°C
  Growth strain: DH5alpha
  Copy number: High Copy
Gene/Insert
  Gene/Insert name: immunoglobulin J chain (alt name: IgJ)
  Species: H. sapiens (human)
  Insert size (bp): 501
  Mutation: Codon-optimized for human cell expression.
  GenBank ID: NP_653247.1
  Entrez Gene: JCHAIN (a.k.a. IGCJ, IGJ, JCH)
  Promoter: CMV
  Cloning method: Restriction Enzyme; 5′ cloning site NheI (not destroyed); 3′ cloning site XhoI (not destroyed)
  Sequencing primers: 5′ CMV-fwd; 3′ BGH-rev
Terms and licenses: Academic/Nonprofit Terms; Industry Terms: Not Available to Industry
Depositor comments: Please visit https://www.biorxiv.org/content/10.1101/2020.03.16.994236v1 for BioRxiv preprint.
How to cite: pcDNA3-J chain was a gift from Erik Procko (Addgene plasmid # 145146 ; http://n2t.net/addgene:145146 ; RRID:Addgene_145146)
