[The description below was written by a language model from this plasmid's Addgene catalogue record and pLannotate feature annotations shown in this document.]
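Description:
pcDNA3-J chain is a mammalian expression plasmid built on the Invitrogen pcDNA3.1(+) backbone, carrying the human immunoglobulin J chain (JCHAIN, also called IGJ). The coding sequence, about 500 bp and codon-optimized for expression in human cells, was inserted between the NheI and XhoI sites of the polylinker, both of which remain intact. Transcription is driven by the human cytomegalovirus immediate-early enhancer and promoter and terminated by the bovine growth hormone polyadenylation signal. A T7 promoter sits just upstream of the insert, which allows in vitro transcription. No epitope tag or reporter is recorded or annotated on the insert.

In E. coli the plasmid replicates from a high-copy ColE1/pUC-type origin and is selected with ampicillin through the β-lactamase gene. An f1 origin is also present for single-stranded DNA production. For mammalian cells, a separate cassette places the neomycin phosphotransferase gene under the SV40 early promoter with an SV40 polyadenylation signal, permitting G418 selection of stable transfectants. Several short annotated fragments (truncated HIV-1 LTR, ble, lacI, bom, and lac promoter/operator elements) appear to be automated matches to residual backbone sequence rather than functional parts of the design.

The J chain is a small polypeptide that joins monomer units of IgA and IgM, promoting formation of IgA dimers and IgM pentamers and supporting their binding to secretory component. The stated purpose is to supply the J chain of polymeric antibody classes in mammalian cells, presumably by co-expression with IgA- or IgM-type constructs. The plasmid is associated with work on engineering human ACE2 for improved binding to the SARS-CoV-2 spike protein.
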