Features (pLannotate 1.2.2; 20 found; start..end, strand, type, name):
    109..488     +  enhancer       CMV enhancer: human cytomegalovirus immediate early enhancer
    489..692     +  promoter       CMV promoter: human cytomegalovirus (CMV) immediate early promoter
    688..721     +  LTR            5' LTR (truncated) (fragment): truncated 5' long terminal repeat (LTR) from HIV-1
    737..755     +  promoter       T7 promoter: promoter for bacteriophage T7 RNA polymerase
    781..1257    +  CDS            JCHAIN: IGJ_HUMAN - Also known as IGCJ, IGJ. Experimental evidence at protein level: Swiss-Prot protein existence level 1. Serves to link two monomer units of either IgM or IgA. In the case of IgM, the J chain-joined dimer is a nucleating unit for the IgM pentamer, and in the case of IgA it induces dimers and/or larger polymers. It also helps to bind these immunoglobulins to secretory component. From Homo sapiens (Human).
   1307..1531    +  polyA_signal   bGH poly(A) signal: bovine growth hormone polyadenylation signal
   1535..1556    +  promoter       SV40 promoter (fragment): SV40 enhancer and early promoter
   1577..2005    +  rep_origin     f1 ori (sequence partly withheld): f1 bacteriophage origin of replication; arrow indicates direction of (+) strand synthesis
   2019..2348    +  promoter       SV40 promoter: SV40 enhancer and early promoter
   2415..3206    +  CDS            neo: KKA2_KLEPN - Also known as kan, nptII. Experimental evidence at protein level: Swiss-Prot protein existence level 1. Resistance to kanamycin, neomycin, paromomycin, ribostamycin, butirosin and gentamicin B. From Klebsiella pneumoniae.
   3230..3388    +  CDS            ble (fragment): BLE_KLEPN - Experimental evidence at protein level: Swiss-Prot protein existence level 1. Binding protein with a strong affinity to the bleomycin family of antibiotics. Binds to CL990; an antimitotic-antibiotic compound. From Klebsiella pneumoniae.
   3383..3504    +  polyA_signal   SV40 poly(A) signal: SV40 polyadenylation signal
   3577..3593    -  protein_bind   lac operator: The lac repressor binds to the lac operator to inhibit transcription in E. coli. This inhibition can be relieved by adding lactose or isopropyl-β-D-thiogalactopyranoside (IPTG). lac repressor encoded by lacI
   3601..3631    -  promoter       lac promoter: promoter for the E. coli lac operon
   3646..3667    -  protein_bind   CAP binding site: CAP binding activates transcription in the presence of cAMP. E. coli catabolite activator protein
   3680..3772    -  CDS            lacI (fragment): lac repressor; lacI; The lac repressor binds to the lac operator to inhibit transcription in E. coli. This inhibition can be relieved by adding lactose or isopropyl-β-D-thiogalactopyranoside (IPTG).
   3955..4543    -  rep_origin     ori: high-copy-number ColE1/pMB1/pBR322/pUC origin of replication
   4714..5574    -  CDS            AmpR: β-lactamase; bla; confers resistance to ampicillin, carbenicillin, and related antibiotics
   5575..5679    -  promoter       AmpR promoter: bla
   5738..5790    -  misc_feature   bom (fragment): basis of mobility region from pBR322
>Addgene plasmid #145146 | pcDNA3-J chain | addgene full sequence | sequence record 292579 | Addgene NGS Result
AAATTTAAGCTACAACAAGGCAAGGCTTGACCGACAATTGCATGAAGAATCTGCTTAGGGTTAGGCGTTT
TGCGCTGCTTCGCGATGTACGGGCCAGATATACGCGTTGACATTGATTATTGACTAGTTATTAATAGTAA
TCAATTACGGGGTCATTAGTTCATAGCCCATATATGGAGTTCCGCGTTACATAACTTACGGTAAATGGCC
CGCCTGGCTGACCGCCCAACGACCCCCGCCCATTGACGTCAATAATGACGTATGTTCCCATAGTAACGCC
AATAGGGACTTTCCATTGACGTCAATGGGTGGAGTATTTACGGTAAACTGCCCACTTGGCAGTACATCAA
GTGTATCATATGCCAAGTACGCCCCCTATTGACGTCAATGACGGTAAATGGCCCGCCTGGCATTATGCCC
AGTACATGACCTTATGGGACTTTCCTACTTGGCAGTACATCTACGTATTAGTCATCGCTATTACCATGGT
GATGCGGTTTTGGCAGTACATCAATGGGCGTGGATAGCGGTTTGACTCACGGGGATTTCCAAGTCTCCAC
CCCATTGACGTCAATGGGAGTTTGTTTTGGCACCAAAATCAACGGGACTTTCCAAAATGTCGTAACAACT
CCGCCCCATTGACGCAAATGGGCGGTAGGCGTGTACGGTGGGAGGTCTATATAAGCAGAGCTCTCTGGCT
AACTAGAGAACCCACTGCTTACTGGCTTATCGAAATTAATACGACTCACTATAGGGAGACCCAAGCTGGC
TAGCGCCACCATGAAGAACCACCTTCTCTTTTGGGGTGTACTCGCGGTCTTCATCAAAGCCGTCCATGTA
AAGGCTCAGGAAGACGAGAGAATAGTCCTGGTTGACAATAAGTGTAAGTGCGCCAGAATTACGTCAAGAA
TAATAAGATCCAGTGAAGATCCCAATGAAGACATTGTCGAGCGGAATATTAGGATCATTGTTCCCCTTAA
CAATAGGGAAAACATAAGCGACCCGACTAGCCCCCTTAGGACGAGGTTCGTATACCATCTTTCCGACCTC
TGCAAAAAATGTGACCCGACAGAGGTAGAGCTGGACAATCAAATCGTGACTGCTACTCAATCCAATATTT
GCGATGAAGATTCTGCAACCGAGACTTGTTACACTTATGACCGGAATAAATGCTATACAGCGGTCGTTCC
GTTGGTATACGGAGGAGAAACAAAAATGGTGGAGACGGCTCTGACGCCGGATGCGTGCTACCCAGACTAA
TGACTCGAGTCTAGAGGGCCCGTTTAAACCCGCTGATCAGCCTCGACTGTGCCTTCTAGTTGCCAGCCAT
CTGTTGTTTGCCCCTCCCCCGTGCCTTCCTTGACCCTGGAAGGTGCCACTCCCACTGTCCTTTCCTAATA
AAATGAGGAAATTGCATCGCATTGTCTGAGTAGGTGTCATTCTATTCTGGGGGGTGGGGTGGGGCAGGAC
AGCAAGGGGGAGGATTGGGAAGACAATAGCAGGCATGCTGGGGATGCGGTGGGCTCTATGGCTTCTGAGG
CGGAAAGAACCAGCTGGGGCTCTAGGGGGTATCCCC
[124 nt withheld, positions 1577-1700]
C
[91 nt withheld, positions 1702-1792]
A
[49 nt withheld, positions 1794-1842]
CCTTTGACGTTGGAGTCCACGTTCTTT
[37 nt withheld, positions 1870-1906]
ACCCTATCTCGGTCTATTCTTTTGATTTATAAGGGATTTTGCCGATTTCGGCCTATTGGTTAAAAAATGA
GCTGATTTAACAAAAATTTAACGCGAATTAATTCTGTGGAATGTGTGTCAGTTAGGGTGTGGAAAGTCCC
CAGGCTCCCCAGCAGGCAGAAGTATGCAAAGCATGCATCTCAATTAGTCAGCAACCAGGTGTGGAAAGTC
CCCAGGCTCCCCAGCAGGCAGAAGTATGCAAAGCATGCATCTCAATTAGTCAGCAACCATAGTCCCGCCC
CTAACTCCGCCCATCCCGCCCCTAACTCCGCCCAGTTCCGCCCATTCTCCGCCCCATGGCTGACTAATTT
TTTTTATTTATGCAGAGGCCGAGGCCGCCTCTGCCTCTGAGCTATTCCAGAAGTAGTGAGGAGGCTTTTT
TGGAGGCCTAGGCTTTTGCAAAAAGCTCCCGGGAGCTTGTATATCCATTTTCGGATCTGATCAAGAGACA
GGATGAGGATCGTTTCGCATGATTGAACAAGATGGATTGCACGCAGGTTCTCCGGCCGCTTGGGTGGAGA
GGCTATTCGGCTATGACTGGGCACAACAGACAATCGGCTGCTCTGATGCCGCCGTGTTCCGGCTGTCAGC
GCAGGGGCGCCCGGTTCTTTTTGTCAAGACCGACCTGTCCGGTGCCCTGAATGAACTGCAGGACGAGGCA
GCGCGGCTATCGTGGCTGGCCACGACGGGCGTTCCTTGCGCAGCTGTGCTCGACGTTGTCACTGAAGCGG
GAAGGGACTGGCTGCTATTGGGCGAAGTGCCGGGGCAGGATCTCCTGTCATCTCACCTTGCTCCTGCCGA
GAAAGTATCCATCATGGCTGATGCAATGCGGCGGCTGCATACGCTTGATCCGGCTACCTGCCCATTCGAC
CACCAAGCGAAACATCGCATCGAGCGAGCACGTACTCGGATGGAAGCCGGTCTTGTCGATCAGGATGATC
TGGACGAAGAGCATCAGGGGCTCGCGCCAGCCGAACTGTTCGCCAGGCTCAAGGCGCGCATGCCCGACGG
CGAGGATCTCGTCGTGACCCATGGCGATGCCTGCTTGCCGAATATCATGGTGGAAAATGGCCGCTTTTCT
GGATTCATCGACTGTGGCCGGCTGGGTGTGGCGGACCGCTATCAGGACATAGCGTTGGCTACCCGTGATA
TTGCTGAAGAGCTTGGCGGCGAATGGGCTGACCGCTTCCTCGTGCTTTACGGTATCGCCGCTCCCGATTC
GCAGCGCATCGCCTTCTATCGCCTTCTTGACGAGTTCTTCTGAGCGGGACTCTGGGGTTCGAAATGACCG
ACCAAGCGACGCCCAACCTGCCATCACGAGATTTCGATTCCACCGCCGCCTTCTATGAAAGGTTGGGCTT
CGGAATCGTTTTCCGGGACGCCGGCTGGATGATCCTCCAGCGCGGGGATCTCATGCTGGAGTTCTTCGCC
CACCCCAACTTGTTTATTGCAGCTTATAATGGTTACAAATAAAGCAATAGCATCACAAATTTCACAAATA
AAGCATTTTTTTCACTGCATTCTAGTTGTGGTTTGTCCAAACTCATCAATGTATCTTATCATGTCTGTAT
ACCGTCGACCTCTAGCTAGAGCTTGGCGTAATCATGGTCATAGCTGTTTCCTGTGTGAAATTGTTATCCG
CTCACAATTCCACACAACATACGAGCCGGAAGCATAAAGTGTAAAGCCTGGGGTGCCTAATGAGTGAGCT
AACTCACATTAATTGCGTTGCGCTCACTGCCCGCTTTCCAGTCGGGAAACCTGTCGTGCCAGCTGCATTA
ATGAATCGGCCAACGCGCGGGGAGAGGCGGTTTGCGTATTGGGCGCTCTTCCGCTTCCTCGCTCACTGAC
TCGCTGCGCTCGGTCGTTCGGCTGCGGCGAGCGGTATCAGCTCACTCAAAGGCGGTAATACGGTTATCCA
CAGAATCAGGGGATAACGCAGGAAAGAACATGTGAGCAAAAGGCCAGCAAAAGGCCAGGAACCGTAAAAA
GGCCGCGTTGCTGGCGTTTTTCCATAGGCTCCGCCCCCCTGACGAGCATCACAAAAATCGACGCTCAAGT
CAGAGGTGGCGAAACCCGACAGGACTATAAAGATACCAGGCGTTTCCCCCTGGAAGCTCCCTCGTGCGCT
CTCCTGTTCCGACCCTGCCGCTTACCGGATACCTGTCCGCCTTTCTCCCTTCGGGAAGCGTGGCGCTTTC
TCATAGCTCACGCTGTAGGTATCTCAGTTCGGTGTAGGTCGTTCGCTCCAAGCTGGGCTGTGTGCACGAA
CCCCCCGTTCAGCCCGACCGCTGCGCCTTATCCGGTAACTATCGTCTTGAGTCCAACCCGGTAAGACACG
ACTTATCGCCACTGGCAGCAGCCACTGGTAACAGGATTAGCAGAGCGAGGTATGTAGGCGGTGCTACAGA
GTTCTTGAAGTGGTGGCCTAACTACGGCTACACTAGAAGAACAGTATTTGGTATCTGCGCTCTGCTGAAG
CCAGTTACCTTCGGAAAAAGAGTTGGTAGCTCTTGATCCGGCAAACAAACCACCGCTGGTAGCGGTGGTT
TTTTTGTTTGCAAGCAGCAGATTACGCGCAGAAAAAAAGGATCTCAAGAAGATCCTTTGATCTTTTCTAC
GGGGTCTGACGCTCAGTGGAACGAAAACTCACGTTAAGGGATTTTGGTCATGAGATTATCAAAAAGGATC
TTCACCTAGATCCTTTTAAATTAAAAATGAAGTTTTAAATCAATCTAAAGTATATATGAGTAAACTTGGT
CTGACAGTTACCAATGCTTAATCAGTGAGGCACCTATCTCAGCGATCTGTCTATTTCGTTCATCCATAGT
TGCCTGACTCCCCGTCGTGTAGATAACTACGATACGGGAGGGCTTACCATCTGGCCCCAGTGCTGCAATG
ATACCGCGAGACCCACGCTCACCGGCTCCAGATTTATCAGCAATAAACCAGCCAGCCGGAAGGGCCGAGC
GCAGAAGTGGTCCTGCAACTTTATCCGCCTCCATCCAGTCTATTAATTGTTGCCGGGAAGCTAGAGTAAG
TAGTTCGCCAGTTAATAGTTTGCGCAACGTTGTTGCCATTGCTACAGGCATCGTGGTGTCACGCTCGTCG
TTTGGTATGGCTTCATTCAGCTCCGGTTCCCAACGATCAAGGCGAGTTACATGATCCCCCATGTTGTGCA
AAAAAGCGGTTAGCTCCTTCGGTCCTCCGATCGTTGTCAGAAGTAAGTTGGCCGCAGTGTTATCACTCAT
GGTTATGGCAGCACTGCATAATTCTCTTACTGTCATGCCATCCGTAAGATGCTTTTCTGTGACTGGTGAG
TACTCAACCAAGTCATTCTGAGAATAGTGTATGCGGCGACCGAGTTGCTCTTGCCCGGCGTCAATACGGG
ATAATACCGCGCCACATAGCAGAACTTTAAAAGTGCTCATCATTGGAAAACGTTCTTCGGGGCGAAAACT
CTCAAGGATCTTACCGCTGTTGAGATCCAGTTCGATGTAACCCACTCGTGCACCCAACTGATCTTCAGCA
TCTTTTACTTTCACCAGCGTTTCTGGGTGAGCAAAAACAGGAAGGCAAAATGCCGCAAAAAAGGGAATAA
GGGCGACACGGAAATGTTGAATACTCATACTCTTCCTTTTTCAATATTATTGAAGCATTTATCAGGGTTA
TTGTCTCATGAGCGGATACATATTTGAATGTATTTAGAAAAATAAACAAATAGGGGTTCCGCGCACATTT
CCCCGAAAAGTGCCACCTGACGTCGACGGATCGGGAGATCTCCCGATCCCCTATGGTGCACTCTCAGTAC
AATCTGCTCTGATGCCGCATAGTTAAGCCAGTATCTGCTCCCTGCTTGTGTGTTGGAGGTCGCTGAGTAG
TGCGCGAGCA
