>Addgene plasmid #145146 | pcDNA3-J chain | addgene partial sequence | sequence record 288264 | BGH-rev 5'-TAGAAGGCACAGTCGAGG-3'
CTAGACTCGAGTCATTAGTCTGGGTAGCACGCATCCGGCGTCAGAGCCGTCTCCACCATTTTTGTTTCTC
CTCCGTATACCAACGGAACGACCGCTGTATAGCATTTATTCCGGTCATAAGTGTAACAAGTCTCGGTTGC
AGAATCTTCATCGCAAATATTGGATTGAGTAGCAGTCACGATTTGATTGTCCAGCTCTACCTCTGTCGGG
TCACATTTTTTGCAGAGGTCGGAAAGATGGTATACGAACCTCGTCCTAAGGGGGCTAGTCGGGTCGCTTA
TGTTTTCCCTATTGTTAAGGGGAACAATGATCCTAATATTCCGCTCGACAATGTCTTCATTGGGATCTTC
ACTGGATCTTATTATTCTTGACGTAATTCTGGCGCACTTACACTTATTGTCAACCAGGACTATTCTCTCG
TCTTCCTGAGCCTTTACATGGACGGCTTTGATGAAGACCGCGAGTACACCCCAAAAGAGAAGGTGGTTCT
TCATGGTGGCGCTAGCCAGCTTGGGTCTCCCTATAGTGAGTCGTATTAATTTCGATAAGCCAGTAAGCAG
TGGGTTCTCTAGTTAGCCAGAGAGCTCTGCTTATATAGACCTCCCACCGTACACGCCTACCGCCCATTTG
CGTCAATGGGGCGGAGTTGTTACGACATTTTGGAAAGTCCCGTTGATTTTGGTGCCAAAACAAACTCCCA
TTGACGTCAATGGGGTGGAGACTTGGAAATCCCCGTGAGTCAAACCGCTATCCACGCCCATTGATGTACT
GCCAAAACCGCATCACCATGGTAATAGCGATGACTAATACGTAGATGTACTGCCAAGT
