>Addgene plasmid #145146 | pcDNA3-J chain | addgene partial sequence | sequence record 288265 | T7 5'-TAATACGACTCACTATAGGG-3'
ACCACCTTCTCTTTTGGGGTGTACTCGCGGTCTTCATCAAAGCCGTCCATGTAAAGGCTCAGGAAGACGA
GAGAATAGTCCTGGTTGACAATAAGTGTAAGTGCGCCAGAATTACGTCAAGAATAATAAGATCCAGTGAA
GATCCCAATGAAGACATTGTCGAGCGGAATATTAGGATCATTGTTCCCCTTAACAATAGGGAAAACATAA
GCGACCCGACTAGCCCCCTTAGGACGAGGTTCGTATACCATCTTTCCGACCTCTGCAAAAAATGTGACCC
GACAGAGGTAGAGCTGGACAATCAAATCGTGACTGCTACTCAATCCAATATTTGCGATGAAGATTCTGCA
ACCGAGACTTGTTACACTTATGACCGGAATAAATGCTATACAGCGGTCGTTCCGTTGGTATACGGAGGAG
AAACAAAAATGGTGGAGACGGCTCTGACGCCGGATGCGTGCTACCCAGACTAATGACTCGAGTCTAGAGG
GCCCGTTTAAACCCGCTGATCAGCCTCGACTGTGCCTTCTAGTTGCCAGCCATCTGTTGTTTGCCCCTCC
CCCGTGCCTTCCTTGACCCTGGAAGGTGCCACTCCCACTGTCCTTTCCTAATAAAATGAGGAAATTGCAT
CGCATTGTCTGAGTAGGTGTCATTCTATTCTGGGGG
